>Addgene plasmid #222653 | pCDNA3-Regnase-1 WT | addgene full sequence | sequence record 448257 | Addgene NGS Result
GTAACTATCGTCTTGAGTCCAACCCGGTAAGACACGACTTATCGCCACTGGCAGCAGCCACTGGTAACAG
GATTAGCAGAGCGAGGTATGTAGGCGGTGCTACAGAGTTCTTGAAGTGGTGGCCTAACTACGGCTACACT
AGAAGAACAGTATTTGGTATCTGCGCTCTGCTGAAGCCAGTTACCTTCGGAAAAAGAGTTGGTAGCTCTT
GATCCGGCAAACAAACCACCGCTGGTAGCGGTGGTTTTTTTGTTTGCAAGCAGCAGATTACGCGCAGAAA
AAAAGGATCTCAAGAAGATCCTTTGATCTTTTCTACGGGGTCTGACGCTCAGTGGAACGAAAACTCACGT
TAAGGGATTTTGGTCATGAGATTATCAAAAAGGATCTTCACCTAGATCCTTTTAAATTAAAAATGAAGTT
TTAAATCAATCTAAAGTATATATGAGTAAACTTGGTCTGACAGTTACCAATGCTTAATCAGTGAGGCACC
TATCTCAGCGATCTGTCTATTTCGTTCATCCATAGTTGCCTGACTCCCCGTCGTGTAGATAACTACGATA
CGGGAGGGCTTACCATCTGGCCCCAGTGCTGCAATGATACCGCGAGACCCACGCTCACCGGCTCCAGATT
TATCAGCAATAAACCAGCCAGCCGGAAGGGCCGAGCGCAGAAGTGGTCCTGCAACTTTATCCGCCTCCAT
CCAGTCTATTAATTGTTGCCGGGAAGCTAGAGTAAGTAGTTCGCCAGTTAATAGTTTGCGCAACGTTGTT
GCCATTGCTACAGGCATCGTGGTGTCACGCTCGTCGTTTGGTATGGCTTCATTCAGCTCCGGTTCCCAAC
GATCAAGGCGAGTTACATGATCCCCCATGTTGTGCAAAAAAGCGGTTAGCTCCTTCGGTCCTCCGATCGT
TGTCAGAAGTAAGTTGGCCGCAGTGTTATCACTCATGGTTATGGCAGCACTGCATAATTCTCTTACTGTC
ATGCCATCCGTAAGATGCTTTTCTGTGACTGGTGAGTACTCAACCAAGTCATTCTGAGAATAGTGTATGC
GGCGACCGAGTTGCTCTTGCCCGGCGTCAATACGGGATAATACCGCGCCACATAGCAGAACTTTAAAAGT
GCTCATCATTGGAAAACGTTCTTCGGGGCGAAAACTCTCAAGGATCTTACCGCTGTTGAGATCCAGTTCG
ATGTAACCCACTCGTGCACCCAACTGATCTTCAGCATCTTTTACTTTCACCAGCGTTTCTGGGTGAGCAA
AAACAGGAAGGCAAAATGCCGCAAAAAAGGGAATAAGGGCGACACGGAAATGTTGAATACTCATACTCTT
CCTTTTTCAATATTATTGAAGCATTTATCAGGGTTATTGTCTCATGAGCGGATACATATTTGAATGTATT
TAGAAAAATAAACAAATAGGGGTTCCGCGCACATTTCCCCGAAAAGTGCCACCTGACGTCGACGGATCGG
GAGATCTCCCGATCCCCTATGGTGCACTCTCAGTACAATCTGCTCTGATGCCGCATAGTTAAGCCAGTAT
CTGCTCCCTGCTTGTGTGTTGGAGGTCGCTGAGTAGTGCGCGAGCAAAATTTAAGCTACAACAAGGCAAG
GCTTGACCGACAATTGCATGAAGAATCTGCTTAGGGTTAGGCGTTTTGCGCTGCTTCGCGATGTACGGGC
CAGATATACGCGTTGACATTGATTATTGACTAGTTATTAATAGTAATCAATTACGGGGTCATTAGTTCAT
AGCCCATATATGGAGTTCCGCGTTACATAACTTACGGTAAATGGCCCGCCTGGCTGACCGCCCAACGACC
CCCGCCCATTGACGTCAATAATGACGTATGTTCCCATAGTAACGCCAATAGGGACTTTCCATTGACGTCA
ATGGGTGGAGTATTTACGGTAAACTGCCCACTTGGCAGTACATCAAGTGTATCATATGCCAAGTACGCCC
CCTATTGACGTCAATGACGGTAAATGGCCCGCCTGGCATTATGCCCAGTACATGACCTTATGGGACTTTC
CTACTTGGCAGTACATCTACGTATTAGTCATCGCTATTACCATGGTGATGCGGTTTTGGCAGTACATCAA
TGGGCGTGGATAGCGGTTTGACTCACGGGGATTTCCAAGTCTCCACCCCATTGACGTCAATGGGAGTTTG
TTTTGGCACCAAAATCAACGGGACTTTCCAAAATGTCGTAACAACTCCGCCCCATTGACGCAAATGGGCG
GTAGGCGTGTACGGTGGGAGGTCTATATAAGCAGAGCTCTCTGGCTAACTAGAGAACCCACTGCTTACTG
GCTTATCGAAATTAATACGACTCACTATAGGGAGACCCAAGCTTGGTACCGAGCTCGGATCCACTAGTAA
CGGCCGCCAGTGTGCTGGAATTCGCCACCATGAGTGACCCTTGTGGAACGAAGCCTGTCCAAGAATCCAA
CCCCACCATGAGTCTGTGGAGTCTTGAGGACAGACACAGCAGCCAGGGTCGACCTCAGCCAGACCAGGAT
CCTGTGGCTAAAGAGGCCCCTACTTCCGAGCTGCAGATGAAGGTGGACTTTTTCCGTAAACTGGGGTACT
CGTCCTCTGAGATCCACAGTGTCCTGCAGAAGCTGGGAGTCCAAGCAGACACCAACACGGTGCTAGGGGA
ATTGGTGAAGCATGGCTCAGCTACTGAACGAGAATGCCAGGCCCTGACGGCCCCCAGCCCCCAGCCCCCT
CTGGTGCCCCGGGGTGGAAGCACCCCCAAGCCTTCCACTCTAGAACCCTCACTCCCAGAGGAGGACAGAG
AGGGCAGCGACCTGAGACCTGTGGTCATCGACGGAAGCAATGTGGCCATGAGCCATGGGAACAAGGAAGT
CTTCTCTTGCCGGGGCATTCTGCTGGCTGTGAACTGGTTTCTGGAGCGAGGCCACACAGATATTACCGTG
TTTGTGCCATCTTGGAGGAAGGAACAGCCTCGACCAGATGTGCCTATCACAGACCAGCACATCCTTCGGG
AACTAGAGAAAAAGAAGATCTTGGTGTTCACGCCATCCAGGCGGGTCGGCGGCAAGCGCGTGGTGTGCTA
TGATGACCGCTTCATTGTGAAGCTGGCCTTCGAATCCGACGGAGTGGTGGTCTCCAATGACACGTACCGA
GACCTCCAAGGCGAGAGGCAGGAGTGGAAACGCTTCATCGAGGAGCGGCTGCTCATGTACTCCTTCGTCA
ATGACAAGTTCATGCCCCCTGACGACCCTTTAGGACGGCATGGGCCTAGCCTGGACAACTTCCTTCGTAA
GAAACCACTGCCTTCTGAGCACAGGAAGCAGCCATGCCCCTATGGGAAGAAATGTACGTATGGAATCAAG
TGCCGATTTTTCCACCCTGAGCGGCCAAGCCGTCCCCAGCGCTCTGTGGCCGATGAGCTCCGTGCCAACG
CTCTCCTCTCACCTCCCAGGACTCCAGTCAAGGACAAAAGTAGCCAGAGGCCTTCCCCTGCCTCTCAGTC
CAGCTCTGTGTCCCTAGAGGCTGAACCAGGCAGCCTGGATGGGAAAAAGCTGGGTGCCAGGTCATCTCCG
GGTCCCCACCGAGAAGGCTCACCGCAGACCTGTGCTCCAGCTGGCAGGAGCCTCCCTGTTAGTGGGGGCA
GCTTTGGGCCCACAGAGTGGCTTGCACACACCCAGGACTCACTCCCATACACCTCCCAGGAGTGCCTTGA
TTCAGGCATTGGTTCCCTGGAGAGCCAGATGTCAGAATTATGGGGCGTGCGAGGAGGCAGCCCTGGGGAG
TCGGGCCCCACTCGGGGCCCCTATGCAGGTTATCACAGCTATGGATCCAAGGTCCCAGCAGCACCTTCCT
TTTCTCCTTTTAGACCAGCCATGGGTGCTGGCCACTTCAGTGTCCCCACCGACTATGTGCCCCCGCCACC
CACCTACCCATCCAGAGAGTACTGGTCTGAGCCGTACCCATTACCCCCACCCACTCCTGTCCTTCAGGAG
CCCCAGAGACCCAGCCCCGGGGCTGGTGGGGGCCCCTGGGGCAGGGTGGGTGACCTGGCCAAAGAAAGGG
CTGGTGTATATACCAAGCTGTGTGGTGTCTTCCCCCCACACCTGGTAGAAGCTGTAATGAGACGCTTCCC
ACAGCTGCTGGATCCGCAGCAGCTGGCCGCAGAGATCCTGTCTTACAAGTCCCAGCACCTCAGTGAGTAA
GCGGCCGCTCGAGCATGCATCTAGAGGGCCCTATTCTATAGTGTCACCTAAATGCTAGAGCTCGCTGATC
AGCCTCGACTGTGCCTTCTAGTTGCCAGCCATCTGTTGTTTGCCCCTCCCCCGTGCCTTCCTTGACCCTG
GAAGGTGCCACTCCCACTGTCCTTTCCTAATAAAATGAGGAAATTGCATCGCATTGTCTGAGTAGGTGTC
ATTCTATTCTGGGGGGTGGGGTGGGGCAGGACAGCAAGGGGGAGGATTGGGAAGACAATAGCAGGCATGC
TGGGGATGCGGTGGGCTCTATGGCTTCTGAGGCGGAAAGAACCAGCTGGGGCTCTAGGGGGTATCCCC
[124 nt withheld, positions 4549-4672]
C
[91 nt withheld, positions 4674-4764]
A
[49 nt withheld, positions 4766-4814]
CCTTTGACGTTGGAGTCCACGTTCTTT
[37 nt withheld, positions 4842-4878]
ACCCTATCTCGGTCTATTCTTTTGATTTATAAGGGATTTTGCCGATTTCGGCCTATTGGTTAAAAAATGA
GCTGATTTAACAAAAATTTAACGCGAATTAATTCTGTGGAATGTGTGTCAGTTAGGGTGTGGAAAGTCCC
CAGGCTCCCCAGCAGGCAGAAGTATGCAAAGCATGCATCTCAATTAGTCAGCAACCAGGTGTGGAAAGTC
CCCAGGCTCCCCAGCAGGCAGAAGTATGCAAAGCATGCATCTCAATTAGTCAGCAACCATAGTCCCGCCC
CTAACTCCGCCCATCCCGCCCCTAACTCCGCCCAGTTCCGCCCATTCTCCGCCCCATGGCTGACTAATTT
TTTTTATTTATGCAGAGGCCGAGGCCGCCTCTGCCTCTGAGCTATTCCAGAAGTAGTGAGGAGGCTTTTT
TGGAGGCCTAGGCTTTTGCAAAAAGCTCCCGGGAGCTTGTATATCCATTTTCGGATCTGATCAAGAGACA
GGATGAGGATCGTTTCGCATGATTGAACAAGATGGATTGCACGCAGGTTCTCCGGCCGCTTGGGTGGAGA
GGCTATTCGGCTATGACTGGGCACAACAGACAATCGGCTGCTCTGATGCCGCCGTGTTCCGGCTGTCAGC
GCAGGGGCGCCCGGTTCTTTTTGTCAAGACCGACCTGTCCGGTGCCCTGAATGAACTGCAGGACGAGGCA
GCGCGGCTATCGTGGCTGGCCACGACGGGCGTTCCTTGCGCAGCTGTGCTCGACGTTGTCACTGAAGCGG
GAAGGGACTGGCTGCTATTGGGCGAAGTGCCGGGGCAGGATCTCCTGTCATCTCACCTTGCTCCTGCCGA
GAAAGTATCCATCATGGCTGATGCAATGCGGCGGCTGCATACGCTTGATCCGGCTACCTGCCCATTCGAC
CACCAAGCGAAACATCGCATCGAGCGAGCACGTACTCGGATGGAAGCCGGTCTTGTCGATCAGGATGATC
TGGACGAAGAGCATCAGGGGCTCGCGCCAGCCGAACTGTTCGCCAGGCTCAAGGCGCGCATGCCCGACGG
CGAGGATCTCGTCGTGACCCATGGCGATGCCTGCTTGCCGAATATCATGGTGGAAAATGGCCGCTTTTCT
GGATTCATCGACTGTGGCCGGCTGGGTGTGGCGGACCGCTATCAGGACATAGCGTTGGCTACCCGTGATA
TTGCTGAAGAGCTTGGCGGCGAATGGGCTGACCGCTTCCTCGTGCTTTACGGTATCGCCGCTCCCGATTC
GCAGCGCATCGCCTTCTATCGCCTTCTTGACGAGTTCTTCTGAGCGGGACTCTGGGGTTCGAAATGACCG
ACCAAGTGACGCCCAACCTGCCATCACGAGATTTCGATTCCACCGCCGCCTTCTATGAAAGGTTGGGCTT
CGGAATCGTTTTCCGGGACGCCGGCTGGATGATCCTCCAGCGCGGGGATCTCATGCTGGAGTTCTTCGCC
CACCCCAACTTGTTTATTGCAGCTTATAATGGTTACAAATAAAGCAATAGCATCACAAATTTCACAAATA
AAGCATTTTTTTCACTGCATTCTAGTTGTGGTTTGTCCAAACTCATCAATGTATCTTATCATGTCTGTAT
ACCGTCGACCTCTAGCTAGAGCTTGGCGTAATCATGGTCATAGCTGTTTCCTGTGTGAAATTGTTATCCG
CTCACAATTCCACACAACATACGAGCCGGAAGCATAAAGTGTAAAGCCTGGGGTGCCTAATGAGTGAGCT
AACTCACATTAATTGCGTTGCGCTCACTGCCCGCTTTCCAGTCGGGAAACCTGTCGTGCCAGCTGCATTA
ATGAATCGGCCAACGCGCGGGGAGAGGCGGTTTGCGTATTGGGCGCTCTTCCGCTTCCTCGCTCACTGAC
TCGCTGCGCTCGGTCGTTCGGCTGCGGCGAGCGGTATCAGCTCACTCAAAGGCGGTAATACGGTTATCCA
CAGAATCAGGGGATAACGCAGGAAAGAACATGTGAGCAAAAGGCCAGCAAAAGGCCAGGAACCGTAAAAA
GGCCGCGTTGCTGGCGTTTTTCCATAGGCTCCGCCCCCCTGACGAGCATCACAAAAATCGACGCTCAAGT
CAGAGGTGGCGAAACCCGACAGGACTATAAAGATACCAGGCGTTTCCCCCTGGAAGCTCCCTCGTGCGCT
CTCCTGTTCCGACCCTGCCGCTTACCGGATACCTGTCCGCCTTTCTCCCTTCGGGAAGCGTGGCGCTTTC
TCATAGCTCACGCTGTAGGTATCTCAGTTCGGTGTAGGTCGTTCGCTCCAAGCTGGGCTGTGTGCACGAA
CCCCCCGTTCAGCCCGACCGCTGCGCCTTATCCG
Features (pLannotate 1.2.2; 21 found; start..end, strand, type, name):
    464..1324    -  CDS            AmpR: β-lactamase; bla; confers resistance to ampicillin, carbenicillin, and related antibiotics
   1325..1429    -  promoter       AmpR promoter: bla
   1488..1540    -  misc_feature   bom (fragment): basis of mobility region from pBR322
   1695..2074    +  enhancer       CMV enhancer: human cytomegalovirus immediate early enhancer
   2075..2278    +  promoter       CMV promoter: human cytomegalovirus (CMV) immediate early promoter
   2274..2307    +  LTR            5' LTR (truncated) (fragment): truncated 5' long terminal repeat (LTR) from HIV-1
   2323..2341    +  promoter       T7 promoter: promoter for bacteriophage T7 RNA polymerase
   2410..4197    +  CDS            Zc3h12a: ZC12A_MOUSE - Also known as Mcpip From Mus musculus (Mouse).
   4235..4253    -  promoter       SP6 promoter: promoter for bacteriophage SP6 RNA polymerase
   4279..4503    +  polyA_signal   bGH poly(A) signal: bovine growth hormone polyadenylation signal
   4507..4528    +  promoter       SV40 promoter (fragment): SV40 enhancer and early promoter
   4549..4977    +  rep_origin     f1 ori (sequence partly withheld): f1 bacteriophage origin of replication; arrow indicates direction of (+) strand synthesis
   4991..5320    +  promoter       SV40 promoter: SV40 enhancer and early promoter
   5387..6178    +  CDS            neo: KKA2_KLEPN - Also known as kan, nptII. Experimental evidence at protein level: Swiss-Prot protein existence level 1. Resistance to kanamycin, neomycin, paromomycin, ribostamycin, butirosin and gentamicin B. From Klebsiella pneumoniae.
   6202..6360    +  CDS            ble (fragment): BLE_KLEPN - Experimental evidence at protein level: Swiss-Prot protein existence level 1. Binding protein with a strong affinity to the bleomycin family of antibiotics. Binds to CL990; an antimitotic-antibiotic compound. From Klebsiella pneumoniae.
   6355..6476    +  polyA_signal   SV40 poly(A) signal: SV40 polyadenylation signal
   6549..6565    -  protein_bind   lac operator: The lac repressor binds to the lac operator to inhibit transcription in E. coli. This inhibition can be relieved by adding lactose or isopropyl-β-D-thiogalactopyranoside (IPTG). lac repressor encoded by lacI
   6573..6603    -  promoter       lac promoter: promoter for the E. coli lac operon
   6618..6639    -  protein_bind   CAP binding site: CAP binding activates transcription in the presence of cAMP. E. coli catabolite activator protein
   6652..6744    -  CDS            lacI (fragment): lac repressor; lacI; The lac repressor binds to the lac operator to inhibit transcription in E. coli. This inhibition can be relieved by adding lactose or isopropyl-β-D-thiogalactopyranoside (IPTG).
   6927..293     -  rep_origin     ori (across the origin): high-copy-number ColE1/pMB1/pBR322/pUC origin of replication
