[The description below was written by a language model from this plasmid's Addgene catalogue record and pLannotate feature annotations shown in this document.]
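Description:
pCDNA3-Regnase-1 WT is a mammalian expression plasmid of about 7.2 kb built on the Invitrogen pCDNA3 backbone and carrying the wild-type mouse Zc3h12a coding sequence, which encodes Regnase-1 (also called Mcpip1 or Reg-1). It is propagated in E. coli as a high-copy plasmid through a ColE1/pUC-type origin and selected with ampicillin via the β-lactamase gene. An f1 origin is also present, along with small lac promoter/operator and lacI remnants that are backbone leftovers with no evident role in the design.

The roughly 1.8 kb Zc3h12a open reading frame was inserted between EcoRI and NotI sites, both retained, downstream of the human cytomegalovirus immediate-early enhancer and promoter and upstream of the bovine growth hormone polyadenylation signal, giving strong constitutive transcription in transfected mammalian cells. T7 and SP6 phage promoters flank the insert, which is convenient for sequencing and would allow in vitro transcription. No epitope tag or fluorescent reporter is annotated or mentioned in the record, so the protein appears to be expressed untagged. A second cassette, in which the SV40 early promoter drives the neomycin phosphotransferase gene followed by an SV40 polyadenylation signal, permits G418 selection of stable transfectants. The short HIV-1 LTR and ble fragments in the automated annotation are probably incidental sequence matches rather than functional elements.

The plasmid is intended for overexpressing wild-type Regnase-1, and the associated work concerns the interplay between Regnase-1 and Regnase-3 in mast cell survival and cytokine expression. Part of the construct derives from an earlier plasmid made by another laboratory.
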