Addgene plasmid #222653: pCDNA3-Regnase-1 WT
Purpose: Mammalian expression vector to express mouse Regnase-1 WT
Depositing lab: Silvia Monticelli. Publication: Crosstalk between Regnase-1 and -3 shapes mast cell survival and cytokine expression. Bataclan M, Leoni C, Moro SG, Pecoraro M, Wong EH, Heissmeyer V, Monticelli S. Life Sci Alliance. 2024 Jun 3;7(8):e202402784. doi: 10.26508/lsa.202402784. Print 2024 Aug. PubMed 38830770.
Backbone
  Vector backbone: pCDNA3
  Backbone manufacturer: Invitrogen
  Backbone size w/o insert (bp): 5432
  Total vector size (bp): 7223
  Vector type: Mammalian Expression
Growth in bacteria
  Bacterial resistance: Ampicillin, 100 μg/mL
  Growth temperature: 37°C
  Growth strain: NEB Stable
  Copy number: High Copy
Gene/Insert
  Gene/Insert name: Zc3h12a (alt name: Mcpip1, Reg-1)
  Species: M. musculus (mouse)
  Insert size (bp): 1791
  Entrez Gene: Zc3h12a (a.k.a. MCPIP, MCPIP-1, Mcpip1, Reg1)
  Promoter: CMV
  Cloning method: Restriction Enzyme; 5′ cloning site EcoRI (not destroyed); 3′ cloning site NotI (not destroyed)
  Sequencing primers: 5′ TAATACGACTCACTATAGGG
Resource information
  A portion of this plasmid was derived from a plasmid made by: Vigo Heissmeyer's lab (Behrens G, Edelmann SL, Raj T, Kronbeck N, Monecke T, Davydova E, Wong EH, Kifinger L, Giesert F, Kirmaier ME, et al. (2021) Disrupting Roquin-1 interaction with Regnase-1 induces autoimmunity and enhances antitumor responses. Nat Immunol 22: 1563–1576. doi:10.1038/s41590-021-01064-3)
Terms and licenses: Academic/Nonprofit Terms; Industry Terms: Not Available to Industry
How to cite: pCDNA3-Regnase-1 WT was a gift from Silvia Monticelli (Addgene plasmid # 222653 ; http://n2t.net/addgene:222653 ; RRID:Addgene_222653)
